Addgene plasmid #114381: pLenti.puro.MCV.ER.RAZ.1
Purpose: This lentiviral plasmid expresses MCV tumor T antigens (truncated LT and small T) using the viral NCCR (non-coding control region). The sequence was amplifeied from MCV.R17a and truncated LT=330 aa.
Depositing lab: Reety Arora & Sudhir Krishna. Depositing organization: National Centre for Biological Sciences.
Backbone
  Vector backbone: pLentiCMVPuroDEST
  Backbone size w/o insert (bp): 9628
  Total vector size (bp): 9475
  Modifications to backbone: The backbone vector was cut using Cla1 and EcoRV, and then the PCR amplified Insert was cloned into these sites.
  Vector type: Mammalian Expression, Lentiviral
  Selectable markers: Puromycin
Growth in bacteria
  Bacterial resistance: Ampicillin, 100 μg/mL
  Growth temperature: 37°C
  Growth strain: NEB Stable
  Copy number: High Copy
Gene/Insert
  Gene/Insert name: MCV NCCR and tumor T antigen regions (alt name: NCCR, ST, LT, truncLT)
  Species: Merkel cell polyomavirus
  Insert size (bp): 1887
  GenBank ID: HM011555.1 FJ173815.1
  Promoter: MCV NCCR (viral own promoter)
  Cloning method: Restriction Enzyme; 5′ cloning site Cla1 (unknown if destroyed); 3′ cloning site EcoRV (unknown if destroyed)
  Sequencing primers: 5′ AAGAATAGTAGACATAATAG; 3′ GTGGATGTGGAATGTGTGCG
Resource information
  A portion of this plasmid was derived from a plasmid made by: The MCV region was amplified from MCV.R17a strain by PCR using the addgene clone - #24729.
Terms and licenses: Academic/Nonprofit Terms; Industry Terms: Not Available to Industry
Depositor comments: The plasmid was cloned by Anjali Vijaykumar and Reety Arora
How to cite: pLenti.puro.MCV.ER.RAZ.1 was a gift from Reety Arora & Sudhir Krishna (Addgene plasmid # 114381 ; http://n2t.net/addgene:114381 ; RRID:Addgene_114381)
