[The description below was written by a language model from this plasmid's Addgene catalogue record and pLannotate feature annotations shown in this document.]
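Description:
pLenti.puro.MCV.ER.RAZ.1 is a lentiviral mammalian expression plasmid built on the pLentiCMVPuroDEST backbone. It carries the early region of Merkel cell polyomavirus (MCV), amplified by PCR from an MCV R17a clone. The insert of about 1.9 kb was placed between the ClaI and EcoRV sites of the backbone. It comprises the viral non-coding control region (NCCR) together with the tumor T antigen coding sequences, giving small T antigen and a truncated large T antigen of 330 amino acids. Expression is driven by the virus's own NCCR promoter rather than by a heterologous promoter. No CMV promoter or Gateway cassette appears in the annotated features, which is consistent with their removal during cloning. The MCV insert itself was not recognised by the annotation tool and presumably lies in the unannotated stretch between the cPPT/CTS and the WPRE.

The transfer cassette has an RSV promoter fused to a truncated HIV-1 5' LTR, followed by the Ψ packaging signal with a gag fragment, the RRE for Rev-dependent RNA export, and the cPPT/CTS. Downstream of the insert region are the WPRE, which enhances transcript expression, and a mouse PGK promoter driving puromycin N-acetyltransferase for selection of transduced cells. A second truncated LTR and an SV40 polyadenylation signal close the cassette. In bacteria the plasmid is maintained through a high-copy ColE1/pUC origin and ampicillin resistance, and f1 and SV40 origins are also present. The sequenced record is 9,169 nt, somewhat shorter than the 9,475 bp total listed in the catalogue. The construct serves to stably introduce MCV T antigens under native viral transcriptional control into mammalian cells.
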