Features (pLannotate 1.2.2; 25 found; start..end, strand, type, name):
    493..726     +  misc_feature   RRE: The Rev response element (RRE) of HIV-1 allows for Rev-dependent mRNA export from the nucleus to the cytoplasm.
   1103..1203    +  CDS            Rev (fragment): human immunodeficiency virus 1 (HIV-1) Rev protein; rev; enhances nuclear export of unspliced and incompletely spliced viral mRNAs
   1222..1338    +  misc_feature   cPPT/CTS: central polypurine tract and central termination sequence of HIV-1
   3261..3849    +  misc_feature   WPRE: woodchuck hepatitis virus posttranscriptional regulatory element
   3863..4350    +  promoter       PGK promoter: mouse phosphoglycerate kinase 1 promoter
   4371..4970    +  CDS            PuroR: puromycin N-acetyltransferase; pac from Streptomyces alboniger; confers resistance to puromycin
   5038..5175    +  CDS            nef (fragment): NEF_HV1LA - Experimental evidence at protein level: Swiss-Prot protein existence level 1. Extracellular Nef protein targets CD4(+) T-lymphocytes for apoptosis by interacting with CXCR4 surface receptors. From Human immunodeficiency virus type 1 group M subtype B (isolate Lai) (HIV-1).
   5161..5341    +  LTR            5' LTR (truncated): truncated 5' long terminal repeat (LTR) from HIV-1
   5413..5534    +  polyA_signal   SV40 poly(A) signal: SV40 polyadenylation signal
   5574..5709    +  rep_origin     SV40 ori: SV40 origin of replication
   5730..5748    -  promoter       T7 promoter: promoter for bacteriophage T7 RNA polymerase
   5756..5911    +  CDS            lacZα (fragment): LacZα fragment of β-galactosidase; lacZ fragment
   5916..6344    +  rep_origin     f1 ori (sequence partly withheld): f1 bacteriophage origin of replication; arrow indicates direction of (+) strand synthesis
   6397..6501    +  promoter       AmpR promoter: bla
   6502..7362    +  CDS            AmpR: β-lactamase; bla; confers resistance to ampicillin, carbenicillin, and related antibiotics
   7533..8121    +  rep_origin     ori: high-copy-number ColE1/pMB1/pBR322/pUC origin of replication
   8304..8396    +  CDS            lacI (fragment): lac repressor; lacI; The lac repressor binds to the lac operator to inhibit transcription in E. coli. This inhibition can be relieved by adding lactose or isopropyl-β-D-thiogalactopyranoside (IPTG).
   8409..8430    +  protein_bind   CAP binding site: CAP binding activates transcription in the presence of cAMP. E. coli catabolite activator protein
   8445..8475    +  promoter       lac promoter: promoter for the E. coli lac operon
   8483..8499    +  protein_bind   lac operator: The lac repressor binds to the lac operator to inhibit transcription in E. coli. This inhibition can be relieved by adding lactose or isopropyl-β-D-thiogalactopyranoside (IPTG). lac repressor encoded by lacI
   8544..8562    +  promoter       T3 promoter: promoter for bacteriophage T3 RNA polymerase
   8590..8816    +  promoter       RSV promoter: Rous sarcoma virus enhancer/promoter
   8817..8997    +  LTR            5' LTR (truncated): truncated 5' long terminal repeat (LTR) from HIV-1
   9044..9169    +  misc_feature   HIV-1 Ψ: packaging signal of human immunodeficiency virus type 1
   9153..347     +  CDS            HIV-1 gag (fragment) (across the origin): gag protein from human immunodeficiency virus 1; gag
>Addgene plasmid #114381 | pLenti.puro.MCV.ER.RAZ.1 | addgene full sequence | sequence record 221609 | Addgene NGS Result
AGTATTAAGCGGGGGAGAATTAGATCGCGATGGGAAAAAATTCGGTTAAGGCCAGGGGGAAAGAAAAAAT
ATAAATTAAAACATATAGTATGGGCAAGCAGGGAGCTAGAACGATTCGCAGTTAATCCTGGCCTGTTAGA
AACATCAGAAGGCTGTAGACAAATACTGGGACAGCTACAACCATCCCTTCAGACAGGATCAGAAGAACTT
AGATCATTATATAATACAGTAGCAACCCTCTATTGTGTGCATCAAAGGATAGAGATAAAAGACACCAAGG
AAGCTTTAGACAAGATAGAGGAAGAGCAAAACAAAAGTAAGACCACCGCACAGCAAGCGGCCGCTGATCT
TCAGACCTGGAGGAGGAGATATGAGGGACAATTGGAGAAGTGAATTATATAAATATAAAGTAGTAAAAAT
TGAACCATTAGGAGTAGCACCCACCAAGGCAAAGAGAAGAGTGGTGCAGAGAGAAAAAAGAGCAGTGGGA
ATAGGAGCTTTGTTCCTTGGGTTCTTGGGAGCAGCAGGAAGCACTATGGGCGCAGCGTCAATGACGCTGA
CGGTACAGGCCAGACAATTATTGTCTGGTATAGTGCAGCAGCAGAACAATTTGCTGAGGGCTATTGAGGC
GCAACAGCATCTGTTGCAACTCACAGTCTGGGGCATCAAGCAGCTCCAGGCAAGAATCCTGGCTGTGGAA
AGATACCTAAAGGATCAACAGCTCCTGGGGATTTGGGGTTGCTCTGGAAAACTCATTTGCACCACTGCTG
TGCCTTGGAATGCTAGTTGGAGTAATAAATCTCTGGAACAGATTTGGAATCACACGACCTGGATGGAGTG
GGACAGAGAAATTAACAATTACACAAGCTTAATACACTCCTTAATTGAAGAATCGCAAAACCAGCAAGAA
AAGAATGAACAAGAATTATTGGAATTAGATAAATGGGCAAGTTTGTGGAATTGGTTTAACATAACAAATT
GGCTGTGGTATATAAAATTATTCATAATGATAGTAGGAGGCTTGGTAGGTTTAAGAATAGTTTTTGCTGT
ACTTTCTATAGTGAATAGAGTTAGGCAGGGATATTCACCATTATCGTTTCAGACCCACCTCCCAACCCCG
AGGGGACCCGACAGGCCCGAAGGAATAGAAGAAGAAGGTGGAGAGAGAGACAGAGACAGATCCATTCGAT
TAGTGAACGGATCTCGACGGTATCGGTTAACTTTTAAAAGAAAAGGGGGGATTGGGGGGTACAGTGCAGG
GGAAAGAATAGTAGACATAATAGCAACAGACATACAAACTAAAGAATTACAAAAACAAATTACAAAATTC
AAAATTTTATCGATCCTGAAAAATAAATAAGGATACTTACTCTTTTAATGTCCTCCTCCCTTTGTAAGAG
AAAAAAAAGCCTCCGGGCCTCCCTTGTTGAAAAAAAGTTAAGAGTCTTCCGTCTCCCTCCCAAACAGAAA
GAAAAAAAGTTTTGTTTATCAGTCAAACTCCGCCTCTCCAGGAAATGAGTCAATGCCAGAAACCCTGCAG
CAATAAAAGTTCAATCATGTAACCACAACTTGGCTGCCTAGGTGACTTTTTTTTTTCAAGTTGGCAGAGG
CTTGGGGCTCCTAGCCTCCGAGGCCTCTGGAAAAAAAGAGAGAGGCCTCTGAGGCTTAAGAGGCTTAATT
AGCAAAAAAGGCAGTATCTAAGGGCAGATCCCAAGGGCGGGAAACTGCAGTATAAAAACCACTCCTTAGT
GAGGTAGCTCATTTGCTCCTCTGCTCTTTCTGCAAACTCCTTCTGCATATAGACAAGATGGATTTAGTCC
TAAATAGGAAAGAAAGAGAGGCTCTCTGCAAGCTTTTAGAGATTGCTCCTAATTGTTATGGCAACATCCC
TCTGATGAAAGCTGCTTTCAAAAGAAGCTGCTTAAAGCATCACCCTGATAAAGGGGGAAATCCTGTTATA
ATGATGGAATTGAACACCCTTTGGAGCAAATTCCAGCAAAATATCCACAAGCTCAGAAGTGACTTCTCTA
TGTTTGATGAGGTCAGTACAAAATTTCCTTGGGAAGAATATGGAACTTTAAAGGATTATATGCAAAGTGG
ATATAATGCTAGATTTTGCAGAGGTCCTGGGTGCATGCTTAAGCAACTTAGAGATTCTAAGTGCGCTTGT
ATTAGCTGTAAGTTGTCTCGCCAGCATTGTAGTCTAAAAACTTTAAAGCAAAAAAACTGTCTGACGTGGG
GAGAGTGTTTTTGCTATCAGTGCTTTATTCTTTGGTTTGGATTTCCTCCTACTTGGGAAAGTTTTGACTG
GTGGCAAAAAACTTTAGAAGAAACTGACTACTGCTTACTGCATCTGCACCTTTTCTAGACTCCTACTTCC
TTCCTCTGTAAGTATTAGATATGGAAAAGTCTATAAGGCAAAATATCAAAGAAAGGTTATTTATGACAGA
TTTTCTGTACTTTCCCATCTAGGTTGACGAGGCCCCTATATATGGGACCACTAAATTCAAAGAATGGTGG
AGATCAGGAGGATTCAGCTTCGGGAAGGCATACGAATATGGGCCCAATCCACACGGGACCAACTCAAGAT
CCAGAAAGCCTTCCTCCAATGCATCCAGGGGAGCCCCCAGTGGAAGCTCACCACCCCACAGCCAGAGCTC
TTCCTCTGGGTATGGGTCCTTCTCAGCGTCCCAGGCTTCAGACTCCCAGTCCAGAGGACCCGATATACCT
CCCGAACACCATGAGGAACCCACCTCATCCTCTGGATCCAGTAGCAGAGAGGAGACCACCAATTCAGGAA
GAGAATCCAGCACACCCAATGGAACCAGTGTACCTAGAAATTCTTCCAGAACGGATGGCACCTGGGAGGA
TCTCTTCTGCGATGAATCACTTTCCTCCCCTGAGCCTCCCTCGTCCTCTGAGGAGCCTGAGGAGCCCCCC
TCCTCAAGAAGCTCGCCCCGGCAGCCCCCGTCTTCCTCTGCCGAGGAGGCCTCGTCATCTCAGTTTACAG
ATGAGGAATACAGATCCTCCTCCTTCACCACCCCGAAGACCCCTCCTCCATTCTCAAGAAAGCGAAAATT
TGGGGGGTCCCGAAGCTCTGCAAGCTCTGCTAGTTCAGCAAGTTTTACAAGCACTCCACCAAAGCCAAAA
AAGAACAGAGAAACTCCTGTTCCTACTGATTTTCCTATTGATCTTTCTGATTATCTTAGCCATGCTGTAT
ATAGTAATTAGGATATCCAGCACAGTGGCGGCCGCTCGACAATCAACCTCTGGATTACAAAATTTGTGAA
AGATTGACTGGTATTCTTAACTATGTTGCTCCTTTTACGCTATGTGGATACGCTGCTTTAATGCCTTTGT
ATCATGCTATTGCTTCCCGTATGGCTTTCATTTTCTCCTCCTTGTATAAATCCTGGTTGCTGTCTCTTTA
TGAGGAGTTGTGGCCCGTTGTCAGGCAACGTGGCGTGGTGTGCACTGTGTTTGCTGACGCAACCCCCACT
GGTTGGGGCATTGCCACCACCTGTCAGCTCCTTTCCGGGACTTTCGCTTTCCCCCTCCCTATTGCCACGG
CGGAACTCATCGCCGCCTGCCTTGCCCGCTGCTGGACAGGGGCTCGGCTGTTGGGCACTGACAATTCCGT
GGTGTTGTCGGGGAAGCTGACGTCCTTTCCATGGCTGCTCGCCTGTGTTGCCACCTGGATTCTGCGCGGG
ACGTCCTTCTGCTACGTCCCTTCGGCCCTCAATCCAGCGGACCTTCCTTCCCGCGGCCTGCTGCCGGCTC
TGCGGCCTCTTCCGCGTCTTCGCCTTCGCCCTCAGACGAGTCGGATCTCCCTTTGGGCCGCCTCCCCGCC
TGGAATTCTACCGGGTAGGGGAGGCGCTTTTCCCAAGGCAGTCTGGAGCATGCGCTTTAGCAGCCCCGCT
GGGCACTTGGCGCTACACAAGTGGCCTCTGGCCTCGCACACATTCCACATCCACCGGTAGGCGCCAACCG
GCTCCGTTCTTTGGTGGCCCCTTCGCGCCACCTTCTACTCCTCCCCTAGTCAGGAAGTTCCCCCCCGCCC
CGCAGCTCGCGTCGTGCAGGACGTGACAAATGGAAGTAGCACGTCTCACTAGTCTCGTGCAGATGGACAG
CACCGCTGAGCAATGGAAGCGGGTAGGCCTTTGGGGCAGCGGCCAATAGCAGCTTTGCTCCTTCGCTTTC
TGGGCTCAGAGGCTGGGAAGGGGTGGGTCCGGGGGCGGGCTCAGGGGCGGGGCGGGCGCCCGAAGGTCCT
CCGGAGGCCCGGCATTCTGCACGCTTCAAAAGCGCACGTCTGCCGCGCTGTTCTCCTCTTCCTCATCTCC
GGGCCTTTCGACCTGCAGCCCAAGCTTACCATGACCGAGTACAAGCCCACGGTGCGCCTCGCCACCCGCG
ACGACGTCCCCAGGGCCGTACGCACCCTCGCCGCCGCGTTCGCCGACTACCCCGCCACGCGCCACACCGT
CGATCCGGACCGCCACATCGAGCGGGTCACCGAGCTGCAAGAACTCTTCCTCACGCGCGTCGGGCTCGAC
ATCGGCAAGGTGTGGGTCGCGGACGACGGCGCCGCGGTGGCGGTCTGGACCACGCCGGAGAGCGTCGAAG
CGGGGGCGGTGTTCGCCGAGATCGGCCCGCGCATGGCCGAGTTGAGCGGTTCCCGGCTGGCCGCGCAGCA
ACAGATGGAAGGCCTCCTGGCGCCGCACCGGCCCAAGGAGCCCGCGTGGTTCCTGGCCACCGTCGGCGTC
TCGCCCGACCACCAGGGCAAGGGTCTGGGCAGCGCCGTCGTGCTCCCCGGAGTGGAGGCGGCCGAGCGCG
CCGGGGTGCCCGCCTTCCTGGAGACCTCCGCGCCCCGCAACCTCCCCTTCTACGAGCGGCTCGGCTTCAC
CGTCACCGCCGACGTCGAGGTGCCCGAAGGACCGCGCACCTGGTGCATGACCCGCAAGCCCGGTGCCTGA
CGCCCGCCCCACGACCCGCAGCGCCCGACCGAAAGGAGCGCACGACCCCATGCATCTCGAGGGCCCGGTA
CCTTTAAGACCAATGACTTACAAGGCAGCTGTAGATCTTAGCCACTTTTTAAAAGAAAAGGGGGGACTGG
AAGGGCTAGCTCACTCCCAACGAAGACAAGATCTGCTTTTTGCTTGTACTGGGTCTCTCTGGTTAGACCA
GATCTGAGCCTGGGAGCTCTCTGGCTAACTAGGGAACCCACTGCTTAAGCCTCAATAAAGCTTGCCTTGA
GTGCTTCAAGTAGTGTGTGCCCGTCTGTTGTGTGACTCTGGTAACTAGAGATCCCTCAGACCCTTTTAGT
CAGTGTGGAAAATCTCTAGCAGTAGTAGTTCATGTCATCTTATTATTCAGTATTTATAACTTGCAAAGAA
ATGAATATCAGAGAGTGAGAGGAACTTGTTTATTGCAGCTTATAATGGTTACAAATAAAGCAATAGCATC
ACAAATTTCACAAATAAAGCATTTTTTTCACTGCATTCTAGTTGTGGTTTGTCCAAACTCATCAATGTAT
CTTATCATGTCTGGCTCTAGCTATCCCGCCCCTAACTCCGCCCATCCCGCCCCTAACTCCGCCCAGTTCC
GCCCATTCTCCGCCCCATGGCTGACTAATTTTTTTTATTTATGCAGAGGCCGAGGCCGCCTCGGCCTCTG
AGCTATTCCAGAAGTAGTGAGGAGGCTTTTTTGGAGGCCTAGGGACGTACCCAATTCGCCCTATAGTGAG
TCGTATTACGCGCGCTCACTGGCCGTCGTTTTACAACGTCGTGACTGGGAAAACCCTGGCGTTACCCAAC
TTAATCGCCTTGCAGCACATCCCCCTTTCGCCAGCTGGCGTAATAGCGAAGAGGCCCGCACCGATCGCCC
TTCCCAACAGTTGCGCAGCCTGAATGGCGAATGGG
[124 nt withheld, positions 5916-6039]
C
[91 nt withheld, positions 6041-6131]
A
[49 nt withheld, positions 6133-6181]
CCTTTGACGTTGGAGTCCACGTTCTTT
[37 nt withheld, positions 6209-6245]
ACCCTATCTCGGTCTATTCTTTTGATTTATAAGGGATTTTGCCGATTTCGGCCTATTGGTTAAAAAATGA
GCTGATTTAACAAAAATTTAACGCGAATTTTAACAAAATATTAACGCTTACAATTTAGGTGGCACTTTTC
GGGGAAATGTGCGCGGAACCCCTATTTGTTTATTTTTCTAAATACATTCAAATATGTATCCGCTCATGAG
ACAATAACCCTGATAAATGCTTCAATAATATTGAAAAAGGAAGAGTATGAGTATTCAACATTTCCGTGTC
GCCCTTATTCCCTTTTTTGCGGCATTTTGCCTTCCTGTTTTTGCTCACCCAGAAACGCTGGTGAAAGTAA
AAGATGCTGAAGATCAGTTGGGTGCACGAGTGGGTTACATCGAACTGGATCTCAACAGCGGTAAGATCCT
TGAGAGTTTTCGCCCCGAAGAACGTTTTCCAATGATGAGCACTTTTAAAGTTCTGCTATGTGGCGCGGTA
TTATCCCGTATTGACGCCGGGCAAGAGCAACTCGGTCGCCGCATACACTATTCTCAGAATGACTTGGTTG
AGTACTCACCAGTCACAGAAAAGCATCTTACGGATGGCATGACAGTAAGAGAATTATGCAGTGCTGCCAT
AACCATGAGTGATAACACTGCGGCCAACTTACTTCTGACAACGATCGGAGGACCGAAGGAGCTAACCGCT
TTTTTGCACAACATGGGGGATCATGTAACTCGCCTTGATCGTTGGGAACCGGAGCTGAATGAAGCCATAC
CAAACGACGAGCGTGACACCACGATGCCTGTAGCAATGGCAACAACGTTGCGCAAACTATTAACTGGCGA
ACTACTTACTCTAGCTTCCCGGCAACAATTAATAGACTGGATGGAGGCGGATAAAGTTGCAGGACCACTT
CTGCGCTCGGCCCTTCCGGCTGGCTGGTTTATTGCTGATAAATCTGGAGCCGGTGAGCGTGGGTCTCGCG
GTATCATTGCAGCACTGGGGCCAGATGGTAAGCCCTCCCGTATCGTAGTTATCTACACGACGGGGAGTCA
GGCAACTATGGATGAACGAAATAGACAGATCGCTGAGATAGGTGCCTCACTGATTAAGCATTGGTAACTG
TCAGACCAAGTTTACTCATATATACTTTAGATTGATTTAAAACTTCATTTTTAATTTAAAAGGATCTAGG
TGAAGATCCTTTTTGATAATCTCATGACCAAAATCCCTTAACGTGAGTTTTCGTTCCACTGAGCGTCAGA
CCCCGTAGAAAAGATCAAAGGATCTTCTTGAGATCCTTTTTTTCTGCGCGTAATCTGCTGCTTGCAAACA
AAAAAACCACCGCTACCAGCGGTGGTTTGTTTGCCGGATCAAGAGCTACCAACTCTTTTTCCGAAGGTAA
CTGGCTTCAGCAGAGCGCAGATACCAAATACTGTTCTTCTAGTGTAGCCGTAGTTAGGCCACCACTTCAA
GAACTCTGTAGCACCGCCTACATACCTCGCTCTGCTAATCCTGTTACCAGTGGCTGCTGCCAGTGGCGAT
AAGTCGTGTCTTACCGGGTTGGACTCAAGACGATAGTTACCGGATAAGGCGCAGCGGTCGGGCTGAACGG
GGGGTTCGTGCACACAGCCCAGCTTGGAGCGAACGACCTACACCGAACTGAGATACCTACAGCGTGAGCT
ATGAGAAAGCGCCACGCTTCCCGAAGGGAGAAAGGCGGACAGGTATCCGGTAAGCGGCAGGGTCGGAACA
GGAGAGCGCACGAGGGAGCTTCCAGGGGGAAACGCCTGGTATCTTTATAGTCCTGTCGGGTTTCGCCACC
TCTGACTTGAGCGTCGATTTTTGTGATGCTCGTCAGGGGGGCGGAGCCTATGGAAAAACGCCAGCAACGC
GGCCTTTTTACGGTTCCTGGCCTTTTGCTGGCCTTTTGCTCACATGTTCTTTCCTGCGTTATCCCCTGAT
TCTGTGGATAACCGTATTACCGCCTTTGAGTGAGCTGATACCGCTCGCCGCAGCCGAACGACCGAGCGCA
GCGAGTCAGTGAGCGAGGAAGCGGAAGAGCGCCCAATACGCAAACCGCCTCTCCCCGCGCGTTGGCCGAT
TCATTAATGCAGCTGGCACGACAGGTTTCCCGACTGGAAAGCGGGCAGTGAGCGCAACGCAATTAATGTG
AGTTAGCTCACTCATTAGGCACCCCAGGCTTTACACTTTATGCTTCCGGCTCGTATGTTGTGTGGAATTG
TGAGCGGATAACAATTTCACACAGGAAACAGCTATGACCATGATTACGCCAAGCGCGCAATTAACCCTCA
CTAAAGGGAACAAAAGCTGGAGCTGCAAGCTTAATGTAGTCTTATGCAATACTCTTGTAGTCTTGCAACA
TGGTAACGATGAGTTAGCAACATGCCTTACAAGGAGAGAAAAAGCACCGTGCATGCCGATTGGTGGAAGT
AAGGTGGTACGATCGTGCCTTATTAGGAAGGCAACAGACGGGTCTGACATGGATTGGACGAACCACTGAA
TTGCCGCATTGCAGAGATATTGTATTTAAGTGCCTAGCTCGATACATAAACGGGTCTCTCTGGTTAGACC
AGATCTGAGCCTGGGAGCTCTCTGGCTAACTAGGGAACCCACTGCTTAAGCCTCAATAAAGCTTGCCTTG
AGTGCTTCAAGTAGTGTGTGCCCGTCTGTTGTGTGACTCTGGTAACTAGAGATCCCTCAGACCCTTTTAG
TCAGTGTGGAAAATCTCTAGCAGTGGCGCCCGAACAGGGACTTGAAAGCGAAAGGGAAACCAGAGGAGCT
CTCTCGACGCAGGACTCGGCTTGCTGAAGCGCGCACGGCAAGAGGCGAGGGGCGGCGACTGGTGAGTACG
CCAAAAATTTTGACTAGCGGAGGCTAGAAGGAGAGAGATGGGTGCGAGAGCGTC
