>Addgene plasmid #114381 | pLenti.puro.MCV.ER.RAZ.1 | depositor partial sequence | sequence record 215876 | Only NCCR+truncated T antigen sequence
CCTGAAAAATAAATAAGGATACTTACTCTTTTAATGTCCTCCTCCCTTTGTAAGAGAAAAAAAAGCCTCC
GGGCCTCCCTTGTTGAAAAAAAGTTAAGAGTCTTCCGTCTCCCTCCCAAACAGAAAGAAAAAAAGTTTTG
TTTATCAGTCAAACTCCGCCTCTCCAGGAAATGAGTCAATGCCAGAAACCCTGCAGCAATAAAAGTTCAA
TCATGTAACCACAACTTGGCTGCCTAGGTGACTTTTTTTTTTCAAGTTGGCAGAGGCTTGGGGCTCCTAG
CCTCCGAGGCCTCTGGAAAAAAAGAGAGAGGCCTCTGAGGCTTAAGAGGCTTAATTAGCAAAAAAGGCAG
TATCTAAGGGCAGATCCCAAGGGCGGGAAACTGCAGTATAAAAACCACTCCTTAGTGAGGTAGCTCATTT
GCTCCTCTGCTCTTTCTGCAAACTCCTTCTGCATATAGACAAGATGGATTTAGTCCTAAATAGGAAAGAA
AGAGAGGCTCTCTGCAAGCTTTTAGAGATTGCTCCTAATTGTTATGGCAACATCCCTCTGATGAAAGCTG
CTTTCAAAAGAAGCTGCTTAAAGCATCACCCTGATAAAGGGGGAAATCCTGTTATAATGATGGAATTGAA
CACCCTTTGGAGCAAATTCCAGCAAAATATCCACAAGCTCAGAAGTGACTTCTCTATGTTTGATGAGGTC
AGTACAAAATTTCCTTGGGAAGAATATGGAACTTTAAAGGATTATATGCAAAGTGGATATAATGCTAGAT
TTTGCAGAGGTCCTGGGTGCATGCTTAAGCAACTTAGAGATTCTAAGTGCGCTTGTATTAGCTGTAAGTT
GTCTCGCCAGCATTGTAGTCTAAAAACTTTAAAGCAAAAAAACTGTCTGACGTGGGGAGAGTGTTTTTGC
TATCAGTGCTTTATTCTTTGGTTTGGATTTCCTCCTACTTGGGAAAGTTTTGACTGGTGGCAAAAAACTT
TAGAAGAAACTGACTACTGCTTACTGCATCTGCACCTTTTCTAGACTCCTACTTCCTTCCTCTGTAAGTA
TTAGATATGGAAAAGTCTATAAGGCAAAATATCAAAGAAAGGTTATTTATGACAGATTTTCTGTACTTTC
CCATCTAGGTTGACGAGGCCCCTATATATGGGACCACTAAATTCAAAGAATGGTGGAGATCAGGAGGATT
CAGCTTCGGGAAGGCATACGAATATGGGCCCAATCCACACGGGACCAACTCAAGATCCAGAAAGCCTTCC
TCCAATGCATCCAGGGGAGCCCCCAGTGGAAGCTCACCACCCCACAGCCAGAGCTCTTCCTCTGGGTATG
GGTCCTTCTCAGCGTCCCAGGCTTCAGACTCCCAGTCCAGAGGACCCGATATACCTCCCGAACACCATGA
GGAACCCACCTCATCCTCTGGATCCAGTAGCAGAGAGGAGACCACCAATTCAGGAAGAGAATCCAGCACA
CCCAATGGAACCAGTGTACCTAGAAATTCTTCCAGAACGGATGGCACCTGGGAGGATCTCTTCTGCGATG
AATCACTTTCCTCCCCTGAGCCTCCCTCGTCCTCTGAGGAGCCTGAGGAGCCCCCCTCCTCAAGAAGCTC
GCCCCGGCAGCCCCCGTCTTCCTCTGCCGAGGAGGCCTCGTCATCTCAGTTTACAGATGAGGAATACAGA
TCCTCCTCCTTCACCACCCCGAAGACCCCTCCTCCATTCTCAAGAAAGCGAAAATTTGGGGGGTCCCGAA
GCTCTGCAAGCTCTGCTAGTTCAGCAAGTTTTACAAGCACTCCACCAAAGCCAAAAAAGAACAGAGAAAC
TCCTGTTCCTACTGATTTTCCTATTGATCTTTCTGATTATCTTAGCCATGCTGTATATAGTAATTAG
